Addgene plasmid #25025: CMV-miR-31 sponge
Depositing lab: Bob Weinberg. Depositing organization: Whitehead Institute for Biomedical Research. Publication: A pleiotropically acting microRNA, miR-31, inhibits breast cancer metastasis. Valastyan S, Reinhardt F, Benaich N, Calogrias D, Szasz AM, Wang ZC, Brock JE, Richardson AL, Weinberg RA. Cell. 2009 Jun 12. 137(6):1032-46. 10.1016/j.cell.2009.03.047 PubMed 19524507.
Backbone
  Vector backbone: pcDNA5-CMV-d2eGFP
  Backbone manufacturer: Invitrogen
  Backbone size w/o insert (bp): 5000
  Vector type: Mammalian Expression
Growth in bacteria
  Bacterial resistance: Ampicillin, 100 μg/mL
  Growth temperature: 37°C
  Growth strain: DH5alpha
  Copy number: High Copy
Gene/Insert
  Gene/Insert name: CMV-miR-31 sponge (alt name: transient miR-31 sponge)
  Insert size (bp): 200
  Cloning method: Restriction Enzyme; 5′ cloning site XhoI (unknown if destroyed); 3′ cloning site ApaI (unknown if destroyed)
  Sequencing primers: 5′ CMV-d2eGFP-F, TATATCATGGCCGACAAGC; 3′ BGH-rev
Terms and licenses: Academic/Nonprofit Terms; Industry Terms: Not Available to Industry
Depositor comments: miR-31 sponge generated by cloning oligonucleotides containing seven tandem “bulged” (at positions 9-12) miR-31 binding motifs (AGGCAAGACGAGGCATAGCT) into the XhoI and ApaI sites of the CMV sponge backbone.
How to cite: CMV-miR-31 sponge was a gift from Bob Weinberg (Addgene plasmid # 25025 ; http://n2t.net/addgene:25025 ; RRID:Addgene_25025)
