[The description below was written by a language model from this plasmid's Addgene catalogue record.]
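Description:
CMV-miR-31 sponge is a mammalian expression plasmid built on the pcDNA5-CMV-d2eGFP backbone (an Invitrogen pcDNA5-derived vector of about 5 kb). It is designed for transient inhibition of the microRNA miR-31 in transfected cells; the record also lists it under the alternative name "transient miR-31 sponge". It is maintained in E. coli as a high-copy plasmid under ampicillin selection. The record does not state a mammalian selection marker or give a feature map, so details of the remaining backbone elements cannot be confirmed from it.

The payload is a roughly 200 bp synthetic insert made from oligonucleotides that carry seven tandem miR-31 binding motifs, cloned between the XhoI and ApaI sites of the sponge backbone. As the backbone name and the sequencing primers (one in d2eGFP, one in the BGH region) indicate, the sites lie downstream of a CMV promoter-driven destabilised GFP (d2eGFP) reporter and upstream of the BGH polyadenylation region, which places them in the 3′ untranslated region of the reporter transcript. Each motif is "bulged", with mismatches at positions 9–12. This standard sponge design prevents Argonaute-mediated cleavage of the decoy transcript while preserving stable miRNA binding. The abundant CMV-driven transcript can therefore act as a competitive decoy, sequestering endogenous miR-31 and relieving repression of its natural targets. The short-lived GFP marks transfected cells, and its level can reflect miRNA engagement with the sponge.

The construct was deposited with a study that identified miR-31 as a pleiotropic inhibitor of breast cancer metastasis. It is suited to miR-31 loss-of-function experiments in cultured mammalian cells.
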