>Addgene plasmid #25025 | CMV-miR-31 sponge | addgene partial sequence | sequence record 30981 | 25025 with CMV-d2eGFP-F (TATATCATGGCCGACAAGC)
CCGCCACAACATCGAGGACGGCAGCGTGCAGCTCGCCGACCACTACCAGCAGAACACCCCCATCGGCGAC
GGCCCCGTGCTGCTGCCCGACAACCACTACCTGAGCACCCAGTCCGCCCTGAGCAAAGACCCCAACGAGA
AGCGCGATCACATGGTCCTGCTGGAGTTCGTGACCGCCGCCGGGATCACTCTCGGCATGGACGAGCTGTA
CAAGAAGCTTAGCCATGGCTTCCCGCCGGAGGTGGAGGAGCAGGATGATGGCACGCTGCCCATGTCTTGT
GCCCAGGAGAGCGGGATGGACCGTCACCCTGCAGCCTGTGCTTCTGCTAGGATCAATGTGTAGGCGGCCG
CCTCGAGAGCTATGCCTCGTCTTGCCTCCGGAGCTATGCCTCGTCTTGCCTCCGGAGCTATGCCTCGTCT
TGCCTCCGGAGCTATGCCTCGTCTTGCCTCCGGAGCTATGCCTCGTCTTGCCTCCGGAGCTATGCCTCGT
CTTGCCTCCGGAGCTATGCCTCGTCTTGCCTGGGCCCGTTTAAACCCGCTGATCAGCCTCGACTGTGCCT
TCTAGTTGCCAGCCATCTGTTGTTTGCCCCTCCCCCGTGCCTTCCTTGACCCTGGAAGGTGCCACTCCCA
CTGTCCTTTCCTAATAAAATGAGGAAATTGCATCGCATTGTCTGAGTAGGTGTCATTCTATTCTGGGGGG
TGGGGTGGGGCAGGACAGCAAGGGGGAGGATTGGGAAGACAATAGCAGGCATGCTGGGGATGCGGTGGGC
TCTATGGCTTCTGANGCGGAAAGAACCAGCTGGGGCTCTAGGGGGTATCCCC
[89 nt withheld, positions 823-911]
