>Addgene plasmid #25025 | CMV-miR-31 sponge | addgene partial sequence | sequence record 30982 | 25025 with BGH-rev
GCAGACGAGGCATAGCTCCGGAGGCAAGACGAGGCATAGCTCCGGAGGCAAGACGAGGCATAGCTCCGGA
GGCAAGACGAGGCATAGCTCCGGAGGCAAGACGAGGCATAGCTCCGGAGGCAAGACGAGGCATAGCTCCG
GAGGCAAGACGAGGCATAGCTCTCGAGGCGGCCGCCTACACATTGATCCTAGCAGAAGCACAGGCTGCAG
GGTGACGGTCCATCCCGCTCTCCTGGGCACAAGACATGGGCAGCGTGCCATCATCCTGCTCCTCCACCTC
CGGCGGGAAGCCATGGCTAAGCTTCTTGTACAGCTCGTCCATGCCGAGAGTGATCCCGGCGGCGGTCACG
AACTCCAGCAGGACCATGTGATCGCGCTTCTCGTTGGGGTCTTTGCTCAGGGCGGACTGGGTGCTCAGGT
AGTGGTTGTCGGGCAGCAGCACGGGGCCGTCGCCGATGGGGGTGTTCTGCTGGTAGTGGTCGGCGAGCTG
CACGCTGCCGTCCTCGATGTTGTGGCGGATCTTGAAGTTCACCTTGATGCCGTTCTTCTGCTTGTCGGCC
ATGATATAGACGTTGTGGCTGTTGTAGTTGTACTCCAGCTTGTGCCCCAGGATGTTGCCGTCCTCCTTGA
AGTCGATGCCCTTCAGCTCGATGCGGTTCACCAGGGTGTCGCCCTCGAACTTCACCTCGGCGCGGGTCTT
GTAGTTGCCGTCGTCCTTGAAGAAGATGGTGCGCTCCTGGACGTAGCCTTCGGGCATG
